Addgene plasmid #113601: PE_6: Para_tet_bD
Purpose: PE_6: Para_tet_bD
Depositing lab: Matthew Bennett. Depositing organization: Rice University. Publication: Tuning the dynamic range of bacterial promoters regulated by ligand-inducible transcription factors. Chen Y, Ho JML, Shis DL, Gupta C, Long J, Wagner DS, Ott W, Josic K, Bennett MR. Nat Commun. 2018 Jan 4;9(1):64. doi: 10.1038/s41467-017-02473-5. PubMed 29302024.
Backbone
  Vector backbone: pmb1, +ROP
  Backbone size w/o insert (bp): 3886
  Total vector size (bp): 3971
  Vector type: Bacterial Expression
Growth in bacteria
  Bacterial resistance: Kanamycin, 50 μg/mL
  Growth temperature: 37°C
  Growth strain: DH5alpha
  Copy number: High Copy
Gene/Insert
  Gene/Insert name: Hybrid Promoter : Para_tet_bD
  Promoter: Hybrid Promoter : Para_tet_bD
  Cloning method: Gateway Cloning
  Sequencing primers: 5′ CATTTCTGAAGAGGACTTGTTGCG; 3′ CTTCACCCTCGCCACGCACG
Terms and licenses: Academic/Nonprofit Terms; Industry Terms: Not Available to Industry
How to cite: PE_6: Para_tet_bD was a gift from Matthew Bennett (Addgene plasmid # 113601 ; http://n2t.net/addgene:113601 ; RRID:Addgene_113601)
