[The description below was written by a language model from this plasmid's Addgene catalogue record and pLannotate feature annotations shown in this document.]
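Description:
PE_6: Para_tet_bD is a small bacterial expression plasmid (just under 4 kb) from a series built to study how the dynamic range of ligand-inducible bacterial promoters can be tuned. It is carried on a pMB1-type origin of replication together with the rop gene and the pBR322 bom (basis of mobility) region. Rop normally moderates copy number for this class of origin, although the catalogue entry lists the plasmid as high copy. Selection in E. coli is by kanamycin, through an aminoglycoside phosphotransferase (aph(3')-Ia) gene encoded on the opposite strand from the reporter cassette.

The payload is a synthetic hybrid promoter, Para_tet_bD, placed directly upstream of a superfolder GFP coding sequence that is followed by the phage T7 early (T7Te) terminator. The annotation resolves the promoter region into a fragment of the E. coli araBAD promoter followed closely by short matches to tet-operator-containing promoters (PLtetO-1 and a tet-regulated H1 variant). This is consistent with an arabinose-responsive promoter into which TetR operator sites have been inserted, so that GFP output would depend on both AraC/arabinose activation and relief of TetR repression. No araC or tetR gene is annotated, so these regulators would presumably have to be supplied by the host strain or another plasmid, and the record does not explain what the "bD" suffix designates. Upstream of the promoter lie a lac operator and a short Myc-epitope-containing fragment whose role is not stated and which may be remnants of the parent vector. The plasmid serves as a fluorescent reporter for characterising the hybrid promoter's induction behaviour.
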