Features (pLannotate 1.2.2; 14 found; start..end, strand, type, name):
     68..84      +  protein_bind   lac operator: The lac repressor binds to the lac operator to inhibit transcription in E. coli. This inhibition can be relieved by adding lactose or isopropyl-β-D-thiogalactopyranoside (IPTG). lac repressor encoded by lacI
    100..318     +  CDS            N-MYC2 (fragment): MYC2_MARMO - Protein inferred from homology: Swiss-Prot protein existence level 3. From Marmota monax (Woodchuck).
    286..315     +  CDS            Myc: Myc (human c-Myc proto-oncogene) epitope tag
    444..481     +  promoter       araBAD promoter (fragment): araBAD; promoter of the L-arabinose operon of E. coli; the araC regulatory gene is transcribed in the opposite direction (Guzman et al., 1995)
    487..504     +  promoter       H1-2O2 promoter (fragment): doxycycline-inducible variant of the human H1 RNA promoter (Henriksen et al., 2007)
    515..537     +  promoter       PLtetO-1 promoter (fragment): modified phage lambda PL promoter with tet operator sites (Lutz and Bujard, 1997)
    620..1333    +  CDS            superfolder GFP: GFP variant that folds robustly even when fused to poorly folded proteins (Pédelacq et al., 2006)
   1485..1512    +  terminator     T7Te terminator: phage T7 early transcription terminator
   1595..1652    +  promoter       AmpR promoter (fragment): bla
   1661..2476    -  CDS            KanR: aminoglycoside phosphotransferase; aph(3')-Ia; confers resistance to kanamycin in bacteria or G418 (Geneticin®) in eukaryotes
   2598..3186    +  rep_origin     ori: high-copy-number ColE1/pMB1/pBR322/pUC origin of replication
   3372..3511    -  misc_feature   bom: basis of mobility region from pBR322
   3613..3804    -  CDS            rop: Rop protein, which maintains plasmids at low copy number; rop
   3845..3955    +  CDS            mbeC (fragment): MBEC_ECOLX - Experimental evidence at protein level: Swiss-Prot protein existence level 1. Required for efficient mobilization of ColE1 plasmid and is thus essential to promote the specific transfer of the plasmid during conjugation. Probably functions by inducing DNA bending, helping the MbeA relaxase to melt the DNA around the nic site and cleave the phosphodiester bond. Binds specifically double-stranded DNA (dsDNA) containing the ColE1 oriT but does not recognize the inverted repeat (IR). From Escherichia coli.
>Addgene plasmid #113601 | PE_6: Para_tet_bD | addgene full sequence | sequence record 222594 | Addgene NGS Result
AGTGCGCTCGAGCTTCCCAACCTTACCAGAGGGCGCCCCAGCTGGCAATTCCGACGTCTGTGTGGAATTG
TGAGCGGATAACAATTTCACACAGGGCCCTCGGACACCGAGGAGAATGTCAAGAGGCGAACACACAACGT
CTTGGAGCGCCAGAGGAGGAACGAGCTAAAACGGAGCTTTTTTGCCCTGCGTGACCAGATCCCGGAGTTG
GAAAACAATGAAAAGGCCCCCAAGGTAGTTATCCTTAAAAAAGCCACAGCATACATCCTGTCCGTCCAAG
CAGAGGAGCAAAAGCTCATTTCTGAAGAGGACTTGTTGCGGAAACGACGAGAACAGTTGAAACACAAACT
TGAACAGCTACGGAACTCTTGTGCGTAAGGAAAAGTAAGGAAAACGATTCCTTCTAACAGAAATGTCCTG
AGCAATCACCTATGAACTGTCGACATAGCATTTTTATCCATAAGATTAGCGGATCCTACCTCTGACATCC
CTATCAGTGATAGATAAATTGAGCACATCCCTATCAGTGATAGAGATGCATGCCACTTAAAAAGGAGATC
AACAATGAAAGCAATTTTCGTACTGAAACATCTTAATCATGCTAAGGAGAAATACTAGTATGCGTAAAGG
CGAAGAGCTGTTCACTGGTGTCGTCCCTATTCTGGTGGAACTGGATGGTGATGTCAACGGTCATAAGTTT
TCCGTGCGTGGCGAGGGTGAAGGTGACGCAACTAATGGTAAACTGACGCTGAAGTTCATCTGTACTACTG
GTAAACTGCCGGTACCTTGGCCGACTCTGGTAACGACGCTGACTTATGGTGTTCAGTGCTTTGCTCGTTA
TCCGGACCATATGAAGCAGCATGACTTCTTCAAGTCCGCCATGCCGGAAGGCTATGTGCAGGAACGCACG
ATTTCCTTTAAGGATGACGGCACGTACAAAACGCGTGCGGAAGTGAAATTTGAAGGCGATACCCTGGTAA
ACCGCATTGAGCTGAAAGGCATTGACTTTAAAGAAGACGGCAATATCCTGGGCCATAAGCTGGAATACAA
TTTTAACAGCCACAATGTTTACATCACCGCCGATAAACAAAAAAATGGCATTAAAGCGAATTTTAAAATT
CGCCACAACGTGGAGGATGGCAGCGTGCAGCTGGCTGATCACTACCAGCAAAACACTCCAATCGGTGATG
GTCCTGTTCTGCTGCCAGACAATCACTATCTGAGCTACCAAAGCGTTCTGTCTAAAGATCCGAACGAGAA
ACGCGATCATATGGTTCTGCTGGAGTTCGTAACCGCAGCGGGCATCACGCATGGTATGGATGAACTGTAC
AAATGATGAAGCTTCCCCTACGTGCTGCTGAAGTTGCCCGCAACAGAGAGTGGAACCAACCGGTGATACC
ACGATACTATGACTGAGAGTCAACGCCATGAGCGGCCTCATTTCTTATTCTGAGTTACAACAGTCCGCAC
CGCTGTCTCACACTGGCTCACCTTCGGGTGGGCCTTTCTGCGTTTATATACTAGAGAGAGAATATAAAAA
GCCAGATTATTAATCCGGCTTTTTTATTATTTCCTAGCTAGCCGGGGAAATGTGCGCGGAACCCCTATTT
GTTTATTTTTCTAAATACATTCAAATATGTATCCGCTCATGAATTAATTCTTAGAAAAACTCATCGAGCA
TCAAATGAAACTGCAATTTATTCATATCAGGATTATCAATACCATATTTTTGAAAAAGCCGTTTCTGTAA
TGAAGGAGAAAACTCACCGAGGCAGTTCCATAGGATGGCAAGATCCTGGTATCGGTCTGCGATTCCGACT
CGTCCAACATCAATACAACCTATTAATTTCCCCTCGTCAAAAATAAGGTTATCAAGTGAGAAATCACCAT
GAGTGACGACTGAATCCGGTGAGAATGGCAAAAGTTTATGCATTTCTTTCCAGACTTGTTCAACAGGCCA
GCCATTACGCTCGTCATCAAAATCACTCGCATCAACCAAACCGTTATTCATTCGTGATTGCGCCTGAGCG
AGACGAAATACGCGATCGCTGTTAAAAGGACAATTACAAACAGGAATCGAATGCAACCGGCGCAGGAACA
CTGCCAGCGCATCAACAATATTTTCACCTGAATCAGGATATTCTTCTAATACCTGGAATGCTGTTTTCCC
GGGGATCGCAGTGGTGAGTAACCATGCATCATCAGGAGTACGGATAAAATGCTTGATGGTCGGAAGAGGC
ATAAATTCCGTCAGCCAGTTTAGTCTGACCATCTCATCTGTAACATCATTGGCAACGCTACCTTTGCCAT
GTTTCAGAAACAACTCTGGCGCATCGGGCTTCCCATACAATCGATAGATTGTCGCACCTGATTGCCCGAC
ATTATCGCGAGCCCATTTATACCCATATAAATCAGCATCCATGCTGGAATTTAATCGCGGCCTAGAGCAA
GACGTTTCCCGTTGAATATGGCTCATAACACCCCTTGTATTACTGTTTATGTAAGCAGACAGTTTTATTG
TTCATGACCAAAATCCCTTAACGTGAGTTTTCGTTCCACTGAGCGTCAGACCCCGTAGAAAAGATCAAAG
GATCTTCTTGAGATCCTTTTTTTCTGCGCGTAATCTGCTGCTTGCAAACAAAAAAACCACCGCTACCAGC
GGTGGTTTGTTTGCCGGATCAAGAGCTACCAACTCTTTTTCCGAAGGTAACTGGCTTCAGCAGAGCGCAG
ATACCAAATACTGTCCTTCTAGTGTAGCCGTAGTTAGGCCACCACTTCAAGAACTCTGTAGCACCGCCTA
CATACCTCGCTCTGCTAATCCTGTTACCAGTGGCTGCTGCCAGTGGCGATAAGTCGTGTCTTACCGGGTT
GGACTCAAGACGATAGTTACCGGATAAGGCGCAGCGGTCGGGCTGAACGGGGGGTTCGTGCACACAGCCC
AGCTTGGAGCGAACGACCTACACCGAACTGAGATACCTACAGCGTGAGCTATGAGAAAGCGCCACGCTTC
CCGAAGGGAGAAAGGCGGACAGGTATCCGGTAAGCGGCAGGGTCGGAACAGGAGAGCGCACGAGGGAGCT
TCCAGGGGGAAACGCCTGGTATCTTTATAGTCCTGTCGGGTTTCGCCACCTCTGACTTGAGCGTCGATTT
TTGTGATGCTCGTCAGGGGGGCGGAGCCTATGGAAAAACGCCAGCAACGCGGCCTTTTTACGGTTCCTGG
CCTTTTGCTGGCCTTTTGCTCACATGTTCTTTCCTGCGTTATCCCCTGATTCTGTGGATAACCGTATTAC
CGCCTTTGAGTGAGCTGATACCGCTCGCCGCAGCCGAACGACCGAGCGCAGCGAGTCAGTGAGCGAGGAA
GCGGAAGAGCGCCTGATGCGGTATTTTCTCCTTACGCATCTGTGCGGTATTTCACACCGCAATGGTGCAC
TCTCAGTACAATCTGCTCTGATGCCGCATAGTTAAGCCAGTATACACTCCGCTATCGCTACGTGACTGGG
TCATGGCTGCGCCCCGACACCCGCCAACACCCGCTGACGCGCCCTGACGGGCTTGTCTGCTCCCGGCATC
CGCTTACAGACAAGCTGTGACCGTCTCCGGGAGCTGCATGTGTCAGAGGTTTTCACCGTCATCACCGAAA
CGCGCGAGGCAGCTGCGGTAAAGCTCATCAGCGTGGTCGTGAAGCGATTCACAGATGTCTGCCTGTTCAT
CCGCGTCCAGCTCGTTGAGTTTCTCCAGAAGCGTTAATGTCTGGCTTCTGATAAAGCGGGCCATGTTAAG
GGCGGTTTTTTCCTGTTTGGTCACTGATGCCTCCGTGTAAGGGGGATTTCTGTTCATGGGGGTAATGATA
CCGATGAAACGAGAGAGGATGCTCACGATACGGGTTACTGATGATGAACATGCCCGGTTACTGGAACGTT
GTGAGGGTAAACAACTGGCGGTATGGATGCGGCGGGACCAGAGCTC
