>Addgene plasmid #113601 | PE_6: Para_tet_bD | depositor full sequence | sequence record 214413 | PE_6: Para_tet_bD sequence 3969 bps
AGTGCGCTCGAGCTTCCCAACCTTACCAGAGGGCGCCCCAGCTGGCAATTCCGACGTCTGTGTGGAATTG
TGAGCGGATAACAATTTCACACAGGGCCCTCGGACACCGAGGAGAATGTCAAGAGGCGAACACACAACGT
CTTGGAGCGCCAGAGGAGGAACGAGCTAAAACGGAGCTTTTTTGCCCTGCGTGACCAGATCCCGGAGTTG
GAAAACAATGAAAAGGCCCCCAAGGTAGTTATCCTTAAAAAAGCCACAGCATACATCCTGTCCGTCCAAG
CAGAGGAGCAAAAGCTCATTTCTGAAGAGGACTTGTTGCGGAAACGACGAGAACAGTTGAAACACAAACT
TGAACAGCTACGGAACTCTTGTGCGTAAGGAAAAGTAAGGAAAACGATTCCTTCTAACAGAAATGTCCTG
AGCAATCACCTATGAACTGTCGACATAGCATTTTTATCCATAAGATTAGCGGATCCTACCTCTGACATCC
CTATCAGTGATAGATAAATTGAGCACATCCCTATCAGTGATAGAGATGCATGCCACTTAAAAAGGAGATC
AACAATGAAAGCAATTTTCGTACTGAAACATCTTAATCATGCTAAGGAGAAATACTAGTATGCGTAAAGG
CGAAGAGCTGTTCACTGGTGTCGTCCCTATTCTGGTGGAACTGGATGGTGATGTCAACGGTCATAAGTTT
TCCGTGCGTGGCGAGGGTGAAGGTGACGCAACTAATGGTAAACTGACGCTGAAGTTCATCTGTACTACTG
GTAAACTGCCGGTACCTTGGCCGACTCTGGTAACGACGCTGACTTATGGTGTTCAGTGCTTTGCTCGTTA
TCCGGACCATATGAAGCAGCATGACTTCTTCAAGTCCGCCATGCCGGAAGGCTATGTGCAGGAACGCACG
ATTTCCTTTAAGGATGACGGCACGTACAAAACGCGTGCGGAAGTGAAATTTGAAGGCGATACCCTGGTAA
ACCGCATTGAGCTGAAAGGCATTGACTTTAAAGAAGACGGCAATATCCTGGGCCATAAGCTGGAATACAA
TTTTAACAGCCACAATGTTTACATCACCGCCGATAAACAAAAAAATGGCATTAAAGCGAATTTTAAAATT
CGCCACAACGTGGAGGATGGCAGCGTGCAGCTGGCTGATCACTACCAGCAAAACACTCCAATCGGTGATG
GTCCTGTTCTGCTGCCAGACAATCACTATCTGAGCTACCAAAGCGTTCTGTCTAAAGATCCGAACGAGAA
ACGCGATCATATGGTTCTGCTGGAGTTCGTAACCGCAGCGGGCATCACGCATGGTATGGATGAACTGTAC
AAATGATGAAGCTTCCCCTACGTGCTGCTGAAGTTGCCCGCAACAGAGAGTGGAACCAACCGGTGATACC
ACGATACTATGACTGAGAGTCAACGCCATGAGCGGCCTCATTTCTTATTCTGAGTTACAACAGTCCGCAC
CGCTGTCTCACACTGGCTCACCTTCGGGTGGGCCTTTCTGCGTTTATATACTAGAGAGAGAATATAAAAA
GCCAGATTATTAATCCGGCTTTTTTATTATTTCCTAGCTAGCCGGGGAAATGTGCGCGGAACCCCTATTT
GTTTATTTTTCTAAATACATTCAAATATGTATCCGCTCATGAATTAATTCTTAGAAAAACTCATCGAGCA
TCAAATGAAACTGCAATTTATTCATATCAGGATTATCAATACCATATTTTTGAAAAAGCCGTTTCTGTAA
TGAAGGAGAAAACTCACCGAGGCAGTTCCATAGGATGGCAAGATCCTGGTATCGGTCTGCGATTCCGACT
CGTCCAACATCAATACAACCTATTAATTTCCCCTCGTCAAAAATAAGGTTATCAAGTGAGAAATCACCAT
GAGTGACGACTGAATCCGGTGAGAATGGCAAAAGTTTATGCATTTCTTTCCAGACTTGTTCAACAGGCCA
GCCATTACGCTCGTCATCAAAATCACTCGCATCAACCAAACCGTTATTCATTCGTGATTGCGCCTGAGCG
AGACGAAATACGCGATCGCTGTTAAAAGGACAATTACAAACAGGAATCGAATGCAACCGGCGCAGGAACA
CTGCCAGCGCATCAACAATATTTTCACCTGAATCAGGATATTCTTCTAATACCTGGAATGCTGTTTTCCC
GGGGATCGCAGTGGTGAGTAACCATGCATCATCAGGAGTACGGATAAAATGCTTGATGGTCGGAAGAGGC
ATAAATTCCGTCAGCCAGTTTAGTCTGACCATCTCATCTGTAACATCATTGGCAACGCTACCTTTGCCAT
GTTTCAGAAACAACTCTGGCGCATCGGGCTTCCCATACAATCGATAGATTGTCGCACCTGATTGCCCGAC
ATTATCGCGAGCCCATTTATACCCATATAAATCAGCATCCATGTTGGAATTTAATCGCGGCCTAGAGCAA
GACGTTTCCCGTTGAATATGGCTCATAACACCCCTTGTATTACTGTTTATGTAAGCAGACAGTTTTATTG
TTCATGACCAAAATCCCTTAACGTGAGTTTTCGTTCCACTGAGCGTCAGACCCCGTAGAAAAGATCAAAG
GATCTTCTTGAGATCCTTTTTTTCTGCGCGTAATCTGCTGCTTGCAAACAAAAAAACCACCGCTACCAGC
GGTGGTTTGTTTGCCGGATCAAGAGCTACCAACTCTTTTTCCGAAGGTAACTGGCTTCAGCAGAGCGCAG
ATACCAAATACTGTCCTTCTAGTGTAGCCGTAGTTAGGCCACCACTTCAAGAACTCTGTAGCACCGCCTA
CATACCTCGCTCTGCTAATCCTGTTACCAGTGGCTGCTGCCAGTGGCGATAAGTCGTGTCTTACCGGGTT
GGACTCAAGACGATAGTTACCGGATAAGGCGCAGCGGTCGGGCTGAACGGGGGGTTCGTGCACACAGCCC
AGCTTGGAGCGAACGACCTACACCGAACTGAGATACCTACAGCGTGAGCTATGAGAAAGCGCCACGCTTC
CCGAAGGGAGAAAGGCGGACAGGTATCCGGTAAGCGGCAGGGTCGGAACAGGAGAGCGCACGAGGGAGCT
TCCAGGGGGAAACGCCTGGTATCTTTATAGTCCTGTCGGGTTTCGCCACCTCTGACTTGAGCGTCGATTT
TTGTGATGCTCGTCAGGGGGGCGGAGCCTATGGAAAAACGCCAGCAACGCGGCCTTTTTACGGTTCCTGG
CCTTTTGCTGGCCTTTTGCTCACATGTTCTTTCCTGCGTTATCCCCTGATTCTGTGGATAACCGTATTAC
CGCCTTTGAGTGAGCTGATACCGCTCGCCGCAGCCGAACGACCGAGCGCAGCGAGTCAGTGAGCGAGGAA
GCGGAAGAGCGCCTGATGCGGTATTTTCTCCTTACGCATCTGTGCGGTATTTCACACCGCATATATGGTG
CACTCTCAGTACAATCTGCTCTGATGCCGCATAGTTAAGCCAGTATACACTCCGCTATCGCTACGTGACT
GGGTCATGGCTGCGCCCCGACACCCGCCAACACCCGCTGACGCGCCCTGACGGGCTTGTCTGCTCCCGGC
ATCCGCTTACAGACAAGCTGTGACCGTCTCCGGGAGCTGCATGTGTCAGAGGTTTTCACCGTCATCACCG
AAACGCGCGAGGCAGCTGCGGTAAAGCTCATCAGCGTGGTCGTGAAGCGATTCACAGATGTCTGCCTGTT
CATCCGCGTCCAGCTCGTTGAGTTTCTCCAGAAGCGTTAATGTCTGGCTTCTGATAAAGCGGGCCATGTT
AAGGGCGGTTTTTTCCTGTTTGGTCACTGATGCCTCCGTGTAAGGGGGATTTCTGTTCATGGGGGTAATG
ATACCGATGAAACGAGAGAGGATGCTCACGATACGGGTTACTGATGATGAACATGCCCGGTTACTGGAAC
GTTGTGAGGGTAAACAACTGGCGGTATGGATGCGGCGGGACCAGAGCTC
