>Addgene plasmid #113601 | PE_6: Para_tet_bD | depositor partial sequence | sequence record 214414 | Hybrid Promoter: Para_tet_bD
TCGACATAGCATTTTTATCCATAAGATTAGCGGATCCTACCTCTGACATCCCTATCAGTGATAGATAAAT
TGAGCACATCCCTATCAGTGATAGAGATGCATGC
