>Addgene plasmid #113601 | PE_6: Para_tet_bD | depositor partial sequence | sequence record 214415 | sfYFP
ATGCGTAAAGGCGAAGAGCTGTTCACTGGTGTCGTCCCTATTCTGGTGGAACTGGATGGTGATGTCAACG
GTCATAAGTTTTCCGTGCGTGGCGAGGGTGAAGGTGACGCAACTAATGGTAAACTGACGCTGAAGTTCAT
CTGTACTACTGGTAAACTGCCGGTACCTTGGCCGACTCTGGTAACGACGCTGACTTATGGTGTTCAGTGC
TTTGCTCGTTATCCGGACCATATGAAGCAGCATGACTTCTTCAAGTCCGCCATGCCGGAAGGCTATGTGC
AGGAACGCACGATTTCCTTTAAGGATGACGGCACGTACAAAACGCGTGCGGAAGTGAAATTTGAAGGCGA
TACCCTGGTAAACCGCATTGAGCTGAAAGGCATTGACTTTAAAGAAGACGGCAATATCCTGGGCCATAAG
CTGGAATACAATTTTAACAGCCACAATGTTTACATCACCGCCGATAAACAAAAAAATGGCATTAAAGCGA
ATTTTAAAATTCGCCACAACGTGGAGGATGGCAGCGTGCAGCTGGCTGATCACTACCAGCAAAACACTCC
AATCGGTGATGGTCCTGTTCTGCTGCCAGACAATCACTATCTGAGCTACCAAAGCGTTCTGTCTAAAGAT
CCGAACGAGAAACGCGATCATATGGTTCTGCTGGAGTTCGTAACCGCAGCGGGCATCACGCATGGTATGG
ATGAACTGTACAAATGATGA
